>Addgene plasmid #203895 | pUN1215 - pL0_pDAT (pro + 5U) | addgene full sequence | sequence record 404821 | Addgene NGS Result
TCTTTCCTGCGTTATCCCCTGATTCTGTGGATAACCGTATTACCGCCTTTGAGTGAGCTGATACCGCTCG
CCGCAGCCGAACGACCGAGCGCAGCGAGTCAGTGAGCGAGGAAGCGGAAGAGCGCCCAATACGCAAACCG
CCTCTCCCCGCGCGTTGGCCGATTCATTAATCACTCTGTGGTCTCAGGAGTGTTCAAACTATCAAATTCC
AAGTGTTTGTATTGTCCTCTCAAACTCATCATAAGCAAAAAGCTAAGCATCCAACCATAAAACATTACCC
TCTTCACCTAGAAACTTTCATGAACGGATATTGCTTACAAAATGTGTCTTGAATTAGAACCTTCCAATTC
AGAAACATTATAGGTGTATCTTCCCACTTATAATATTAGACATAAAAATAAGAAATATATAAATGTTATG
AATTTGATGAACGCGTCATAATTGAATATTTAGAATAATAATACAATATAAGGTAGAATAATAAAGTGAA
GAGAAAACGAAGTAGAGAGAAAGTAAAACTAAAAAATCAAATCTGGATCATATTATTAATATTTTTCGTA
AGACATATTTATAGATTTAAGATACAATAGATTACAAAACCATAAAAGAAATGTAATTTGTCATTAGAAG
GACAAAATCCAATTAGAATTGAACTTTGAGAGTTCTAGTTCCCTTTAAATAATATATTTGAACATCTATT
ATGTGTACATTAATTCAATAACATTCCCTTTTTGTATTTATTATGCTAATTTCTTGCTGTGAATGTTCCT
TTTTTCTTTATGAGTTTAACAAAGATTTAGATAATTATGAGAGATTTTAAAGTATTTTTTCAATTTTTAA
CATTGAAATAATTTAGAAATGAAATATAATTATTAGTAATTCTCACACTTTGAAGAGAATATTTTTATTG
ATTTATGTAAAATTTATTTCCAATACTTTCTCAACTAATATTCATTACATGACTACACATCTACTTTATC
TTTGACTTTTAGTTATTATATATATATATATATATATTTAATACTCTTCAAAAGAAAAAACAACTGATTT
ATGTCATAGGAACTAAAACCAAAACCATTCTGGCCACAAAAAAAATGAAAGTATCATAAGAACGTTGGGT
GGGATGGGCAACTGGATAGCCTATATATAAGTGTTGTGTGTTGGGGTCTGAATATATAACAGCAAGCAAA
AATGTGAGACCACGAAGTGGCTCTTCAGTGGACGAAAGGGCCTCGTGATACGCCTATTTTTATAGGTTAA
TGTCATGATAATAATGGTTTCTTAGACGTCAGGTGGCACTTTTCGGGGAAATGTGCGCGGAACCCCTATT
TGTTTATTTTTCTAAATACATTCAAATATGTATCCGCTCATGAGACAATAACCCTGATAAATGCTTCAAT
AATATTGAAAAAGGAAGAGTATGCGCTCACGCAACTGGTCCAGAACCTTGACCGAACGCAGCGGTGGTAA
CGGCGCAGTGGCGGTTTTCATGGCTTGTTATGACTGTTTTTTTTTGGGGTACAGTCTATGCCTCGGGCAT
CCAAGCAGCAAGCGCGTTACGCCGTGGGTCGATGTTTGATGTTATGGAGCAGCAACGATGTTACGCAGCA
GGGCAGTCGCCCTAAAACAAAGTTAAACATCATGAGGGAAGCGGTGATCGCCGAAGTATCGACTCAACTA
TCAGAGGTAGTTGGCGTCATCGAGCGCCATCTCGAACCGACGTTGCTGGCCGTACATTTGTACGGCTCCG
CAGTGGATGGCGGCCTGAAGCCACACAGCGATATTGATTTGCTGGTTACGGTGACCGTAAGGCTTGATGA
AACAACGCGGCGAGCTTTGATCAACGACCTTTTGGAAACTTCGGCTTCCCCTGGAGAGAGCGAGATTCTC
CGCGCTGTAGAAGTCACCATTGTTGTGCACGACGACATCATTCCGTGGCGTTATCCAGCTAAGCGCGAAC
TGCAATTTGGAGAATGGCAGCGCAATGACATTCTTGCAGGTATCTTCGAGCCAGCCACGATCGACATTGA
TCTGGCTATCTTGCTGACAAAAGCAAGAGAACATAGCGTTGCCTTGGTAGGTCCAGCGGCGGAGGAACTC
TTTGATCCGGTTCCTGAACAGGATCTATTTGAGGCGCTAAATGAAACCTTAACGCTATGGAACTCGCCGC
CCGACTGGGCTGGCGATGAGCGAAATGTAGTGCTTACGTTGTCCCGCATTTGGTACAGCGCAGTAACCGG
CAAAATCGCGCCGAAGGATGTCGCTGCCGACTGGGCAATGGAGCGCCTGCCGGCCCAGTATCAGCCCGTC
ATACTTGAAGCTAGACAGGCTTATCTTGGACAAGAAGAAGATCGCTTGGCCTCGCGCGCAGATCAGTTGG
AAGAATTTGTCCATTACGTAAAAGGCGAGATCACCAAGGTAGTCGGCAAATAACTGTCAGACCAAGTTTA
CTCATATATACTTTAGATTGATTTAAAACTTCATTTTTAATTTAAAAGGATCTAGGTGAAGATCCTTTTT
GATAATCTCATGACCAAAATCCCTTAACGTGAGTTTTCGTTCCACTGAGCGTCAGACCCCGTAGAAAAGA
TCAAAGGATCTTCTTGAGATCCTTTTTTTCTGCGCGTAATCTGCTGCTTGCAAACAAAAAAACCACCGCT
ACCAGCGGTGGTTTGTTTGCCGGATCAAGAGCTACCAACTCTTTTTCCGAAGGTAACTGGCTTCAGCAGA
GCGCAGATACCAAATACTGTTCTTCTAGTGTAGCCGTAGTTAGGCCACCACTTCAAGAACTCTGTAGCAC
CGCCTACATACCTCGCTCTGCTAATCCTGTTACCAGTGGCTGCTGCCAGTGGCGATAAGTCGTGTCTTAC
CGGGTTGGACTCAAGACGATAGTTACCGGATAAGGCGCAGCGGTCGGGCTGAACGGGGGGTTCGTGCACA
CAGCCCAGCTTGGAGCGAACGACCTACACCGAACTGAGATACCTACAGCGTGAGCTATGAGAAAGCGCCA
CGCTTCCCGAAGGGAGAAAGGCGGACAGGTATCCGGTAAGCGGCAGGGTCGGAACAGGAGAGCGCACGAG
GGAGCTTCCAGGGGGAAACGCCTGGTATCTTTATAGTCCTGTCGGGTTTCGCCACCTCTGACTTGAGCGT
CGATTTTTGTGATGCTCGTCAGGGGGGCGGAGCCTATGGAAAAACGCCAGCAACGCGGCCTTTTTACGGT
TCCTGGCCTTTTGCTGGCCTTTTGCTCACATGT
Features (pLannotate 1.2.2; 8 found; start..end, strand, type, name):
      1..120     +  rep_origin     RSF ori (fragment): Plasmids containing the RSF 1030 origin of replication can be propagated in E. coli cells that contain additional plasmids with compatible origins.
    122..171     +  CDS            lacI (fragment): lac repressor; lacI; The lac repressor binds to the lac operator to inhibit transcription in E. coli. This inhibition can be relieved by adding lactose or isopropyl-β-D-thiogalactopyranoside (IPTG).
   1002..1019    +  promoter       LEU2 promoter (fragment): S. cerevisiae LEU2
   1316..1420    +  promoter       AmpR promoter: bla
   1411..1491    -  CDS            int (fragment): INT2_ECOLX - Protein inferred from homology: Swiss-Prot protein existence level 3. Putative integrase believed to be involved in the insertion of antibiotic resistance genes into plasmids and transposons. From Escherichia coli.
   1579..1635    +  CDS            GmR (fragment): gentamycin acetyltransferase; aacC1; confers resistance to gentamycin
   1642..2430    +  CDS            aadA: S3AD_ECOLX - Experimental evidence at protein level: Swiss-Prot protein existence level 1. Mediates bacterial resistance to the antibiotics streptomycin and spectinomycin. From Escherichia coli.
   2604..3192    +  rep_origin     ori: high-copy-number ColE1/pMB1/pBR322/pUC origin of replication
