[The description below was written by a language model from this plasmid's Addgene catalogue record and pLannotate feature annotations shown in this document.]
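Description:
pUN1215 - pL0_pDAT (pro + 5U) is a Level 0 part plasmid for the MoClo (Golden Gate modular cloning) system, built in the pICH41295 backbone, the standard acceptor for combined promoter plus 5'UTR modules. It is a small plasmid of about 3.3 kb, maintained at high copy in E. coli through a ColE1/pUC-type origin and selected with spectinomycin via the aadA aminoglycoside adenylyltransferase gene, which the annotation places downstream of an AmpR (bla) promoter. The other automated annotations (short fragments called as RSF ori, lacI, an integrase, GmR and a yeast LEU2 promoter) are partial matches. They most likely reflect remnants around the resistance cassette or chance similarity, not functional elements.

The insert is a 1005 bp fragment from Catharanthus roseus var. LBE carrying the DAT promoter and its native 5'UTR, roughly 1 kb upstream of the start codon. The feature table does not annotate this plant sequence, but it presumably occupies the unannotated stretch between the short fragments at the start of the record and the resistance cassette. To make the part compatible with the Type IIS enzymes used in MoClo assembly, one internal BpiI or BsaI recognition site was removed by a C-to-G substitution 860 bp upstream of the start codon.

Although catalogued as a plant expression vector, the plasmid contains no coding sequence, terminator or plant selection marker. It is a reusable building block, combined with coding-sequence and terminator modules to assemble Level 1 transcription units. Such units could include reporter constructs for studying how the DAT promoter is regulated, in keeping with the associated work on transcription factor control of terpenoid indole alkaloid biosynthesis in C. roseus.
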