Addgene plasmid #203895: pUN1215 - pL0_pDAT (pro + 5U)
Purpose: DAT promoter and native 5'UTR (approximately 1 kb upstream of start codon) from C. roseus in a MoClo compatible L0 plasmid.
Depositing lab: Carolyn Lee-Parsons. Depositing organization: Northeastern University. Publication: The role of the Golden2-like (GLK) transcription factor in regulating terpenoid indole alkaloid biosynthesis in Catharanthus roseus. Cole-Osborn LF, McCallan SA, Prifti O, Abu R, Sjoelund V, Lee-Parsons CWT. Plant Cell Rep. 2024 May 14;43(6):141. doi: 10.1007/s00299-024-03208-9. PubMed 38743349.
Backbone
  Vector backbone: pICH41295
  Backbone manufacturer: Weber et al., 2011 (DOI:10.1371/journal.pone.0016765)
  Vector type: Plant Expression
Growth in bacteria
  Bacterial resistance: Spectinomycin, 50 μg/mL
  Growth temperature: 37°C
  Growth strain: DH5alpha
  Copy number: High Copy
Gene/Insert
  Gene/Insert name: DAT promoter and 5'UTR
  Species: Catharanthus roseus var. LBE
  Insert size (bp): 1005
  Mutation: Mutation of BpiI or BsaI cut site for MoClo domestication: C>G -860 bp from start codon
  Cloning method: Restriction Enzyme; 5′ cloning site unknown (destroyed during cloning)
Terms and licenses: Academic/Nonprofit Terms; Industry Terms: Not Available to Industry
How to cite: pUN1215 - pL0_pDAT (pro + 5U) was a gift from Carolyn Lee-Parsons (Addgene plasmid # 203895 ; http://n2t.net/addgene:203895 ; RRID:Addgene_203895)
