>Addgene plasmid #203895 | pUN1215 - pL0_pDAT (pro + 5U) | depositor partial sequence | sequence record 395279 | DAT promoter and 5'UTR
TGTTCAAACTATCAAATTCCAAGTGTTTGTATTGTCCTCTCAAACTCATCATAAGCAAAAAGCTAAGCAT
CCAACCATAAAACATTACCCTCTTCACCTAGAAACTTTCATGAACGGATATTGCTTACAAAATGTGTCTT
GAATTAGAACCTTCCAATTCAGAAACATTATAGGTGTATCTTCCCACTTATAATATTAGACATAAAAATA
AGAAATATATAAATGTTATGAATTTGATGAACGCGTCATAATTGAATATTTAGAATAATAATACAATATA
AGGTAGAATAATAAAGTGAAGAGAAAACGAAGTAGAGAGAAAGTAAAACTAAAAAATCAAATCTGGATCA
TATTATTAATATTTTTCGTAAGACATATTTATAGATTTAAGATACAATAGATTACAAAACCATAAAAGAA
ATGTAATTTGTCATTAGAAGGACAAAATCCAATTAGAATTGAACTTTGAGAGTTCTAGTTCCCTTTAAAT
AATATATTTGAACATCTATTATGTGTACATTAATTCAATAACATTCCCTTTTTGTATTTATTATGCTAAT
TTCTTGCTGTGAATGTTCCTTTTTTCTTTATGAGTTTAACAAAGATTTAGATAATTATGAGAGATTTTAA
AGTATTTTTTCAATTTTTAACATTGAAATAATTTAGAAATGAAATATAATTATTAGTAATTCTCACACTT
TGAAGAGAATATTTTTATTGATTTATGTAAAATTTATTTCCAATACTTTCTCAACTAATATTCATTACAT
GACTACACATCTACTTTATCTTTGACTTTTAGTTATTATATATATATATATATATATTTAATACTCTTCA
AAAGAAAAAACAACTGATTTATGTCATAGGAACTAAAACCAAAACCATTCTGGCCACAAAAAAAATGAAA
GTATCATAAGAACGTTGGGTGGGATGGGCAACTGGATAGCCTATATATAAGTGTTGTGTGTTGGGGTCTG
AATATATAACAGCAAGCAAA
